Addgene plasmid #92014: pCAGImC_V5-CSNK1A1
Purpose: Expresses V5-CSNK1A1, includes IRES-mCherry
Depositing lab: Joshua Mendell. Publication: An Argonaute phosphorylation cycle promotes microRNA-mediated silencing. Golden RJ, Chen B, Li T, Braun J, Manjunath H, Chen X, Wu J, Schmid V, Chang TC, Kopp F, Ramirez-Martinez A, Tagliabracci VS, Chen ZJ, Xie Y, Mendell JT. Nature. 2017 Feb 9;542(7640):197-202. doi: 10.1038/nature21025. Epub 2017 Jan 23. PubMed 28114302.
Backbone
  Vector backbone: pCAGIG
  Backbone manufacturer: Connie Cepko Lab (Addgene #11159)
  Vector type: Mammalian Expression
Growth in bacteria
  Bacterial resistance: Ampicillin, 100 μg/mL
  Growth temperature: 37°C
  Growth strain: NEB Stable
  Copy number: High Copy
Gene/Insert
  Gene/Insert name: CSNK1A1
  Species: H. sapiens (human)
  Entrez Gene: CSNK1A1 (a.k.a. CK1, CK1a, CKIa, HEL-S-77p, HLCDGP1, PRO2975)
  Tag / fusion protein: V5 (N terminal on insert)
  Cloning method: Gateway Cloning
Resource information
  A portion of this plasmid was derived from a plasmid made by: The coding sequence for CSNK1A1 was obtained from the Invitrogen Ultimate ORF LITE Library (Clone ID IOH59150).
Terms and licenses: Academic/Nonprofit Terms; Industry Terms: Not Available to Industry
How to cite: pCAGImC_V5-CSNK1A1 was a gift from Joshua Mendell (Addgene plasmid # 92014 ; http://n2t.net/addgene:92014 ; RRID:Addgene_92014)
