[The description below was written by a language model from this plasmid's Addgene catalogue record and pLannotate feature annotations shown in this document.]
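Description:
pCAGImC_V5-CSNK1A1 is a 7,272 bp mammalian expression plasmid built on the pCAGIG backbone, in which the IRES-linked reporter is mCherry. It is maintained in E. coli through a high-copy ColE1/pUC-type origin and selected with ampicillin via the AmpR (β-lactamase) gene and its own promoter. The backbone also carries remnants of lac regulatory sequence (lac promoter, operator, CAP site and short lacI fragments), plus an SV40 origin and SV40 poly(A) signal. The SV40 origin can support episomal replication in cells expressing large T antigen. No mammalian drug-selection marker is annotated.

Expression is driven by the CAG arrangement: the CMV immediate-early enhancer, the chicken β-actin promoter and a chimeric chicken β-actin/rabbit β-globin intron, which together give strong constitutive transcription in many mammalian cell types. Downstream lies the human CSNK1A1 (casein kinase 1 alpha) coding sequence, flanked by attB1 and attB2 sites left by Gateway cloning; the ORF came from a commercial ORF library clone. The catalogue record lists an N-terminal V5 epitope tag. The feature table does not annotate a V5 tag by name, although a short tag-like fragment is called just upstream of attB1, where the tag would be expected. After the insert, an EMCV IRES allows cap-independent translation of mCherry from the same transcript, which ends at a rabbit β-globin poly(A) signal.

Because kinase and reporter share one bicistronic mRNA, red fluorescence marks transfected cells expressing V5-CSNK1A1, while the tag permits detection or immunoprecipitation. The plasmid was deposited with a study of an Argonaute phosphorylation cycle in microRNA-mediated silencing.
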