Features (pLannotate 1.2.2; 21 found; start..end, strand, type, name):
      4..383     +  enhancer       CMV enhancer: human cytomegalovirus immediate early enhancer
    386..661     +  promoter       chicken β-actin promoter: No description available
    662..1670    +  intron         chimeric intron: chimera between introns from chicken β-actin and rabbit β-globin
   1739..1764    +  misc_feature   12Pktag (fragment)
   1788..1808    +  protein_bind   attB1: mutant version of attB; core recombination site for the Gateway® BP reaction BP Clonase™
   1814..2824    +  CDS            CSNK1A1: KC1A_HUMAN - Experimental evidence at protein level: Swiss-Prot protein existence level 1. Casein kinases are operationally defined by their preferential utilization of acidic proteins such as caseins as substrates. It can phosphorylate a large number of proteins. Participates in Wnt signaling. Phosphorylates CTNNB1 at 'Ser-45'. May phosphorylate PER1 and PER2. May play a role in segregating chromosomes during mitosis (PubMed:11955436, PubMed:1409656, PubMed:18305108). May play a role in keratin cytoskeleton disassembly and thereby, it may regulate epithelial cell migration (PubMed:23902688).
   2829..2853    -  protein_bind   attB2: mutant version of attB; recombination site for the Gateway® BP reaction BP Clonase™
   3041..3503    +  misc_feature   IRES: internal ribosome entry site (IRES) of the encephalomyocarditis virus (EMCV)
   3517..4224    +  CDS            mCherry: mCherry is a basic (constitutively fluorescent) red fluorescent protein published in 2004, derived from Discosoma sp.. It is reported to be a very rapidly-maturing monomer with low acid sensitivity.
   4359..4414    +  polyA_signal   β-globin poly(A) signal: rabbit β-globin polyadenylation signal (Gil and Proudfoot, 1987)
   4799..4815    -  protein_bind   lac operator: The lac repressor binds to the lac operator to inhibit transcription in E. coli. This inhibition can be relieved by adding lactose or isopropyl-β-D-thiogalactopyranoside (IPTG). lac repressor encoded by lacI
   4823..4853    -  promoter       lac promoter: promoter for the E. coli lac operon
   4868..4889    -  protein_bind   CAP binding site: CAP binding activates transcription in the presence of cAMP. E. coli catabolite activator protein
   4902..4941    -  CDS            lacI (fragment): lac repressor; lacI; The lac repressor binds to the lac operator to inhibit transcription in E. coli. This inhibition can be relieved by adding lactose or isopropyl-β-D-thiogalactopyranoside (IPTG).
   4948..4970    +  promoter       SV40 promoter (fragment): SV40 enhancer and early promoter
   4994..5129    +  rep_origin     SV40 ori: SV40 origin of replication
   5149..5283    +  polyA_signal   SV40 poly(A) signal: SV40 polyadenylation signal
   5285..5339    -  CDS            lacI (fragment): lac repressor; lacI; The lac repressor binds to the lac operator to inhibit transcription in E. coli. This inhibition can be relieved by adding lactose or isopropyl-β-D-thiogalactopyranoside (IPTG).
   5522..6110    -  rep_origin     ori: high-copy-number ColE1/pMB1/pBR322/pUC origin of replication
   6281..7141    -  CDS            AmpR: β-lactamase; bla; confers resistance to ampicillin, carbenicillin, and related antibiotics
   7142..7246    -  promoter       AmpR promoter: bla
>Addgene plasmid #92014 | pCAGImC_V5-CSNK1A1 | depositor full sequence | sequence record 181326 | pCAGImC_V5-CSNK1A1 sequence 7272 bps
GTCGACATTGATTATTGACTAGTTATTAATAGTAATCAATTACGGGGTCATTAGTTCATAGCCCATATAT
GGAGTTCCGCGTTACATAACTTACGGTAAATGGCCCGCCTGGCTGACCGCCCAACGACCCCCGCCCATTG
ACGTCAATAATGACGTATGTTCCCATAGTAACGCCAATAGGGACTTTCCATTGACGTCAATGGGTGGACT
ATTTACGGTAAACTGCCCACTTGGCAGTACATCAAGTGTATCATATGCCAAGTACGCCCCCTATTGACGT
CAATGACGGTAAATGGCCCGCCTGGCATTATGCCCAGTACATGACCTTATGGGACTTTCCTACTTGGCAG
TACATCTACGTATTAGTCATCGCTATTACCATGGGTCGAGGTGAGCCCCACGTTCTGCTTCACTCTCCCC
ATCTCCCCCCCCTCCCCACCCCCAATTTTGTATTTATTTATTTTTTAATTATTTTGTGCAGCGATGGGGG
CGGGGGGGGGGGGGGCGCGCGCCAGGCGGGGCGGGGCGGGGCGAGGGGCGGGGCGGGGCGAGGCGGAGAG
GTGCGGCGGCAGCCAATCAGAGCGGCGCGCTCCGAAAGTTTCCTTTTATGGCGAGGCGGCGGCGGCGGCG
GCCCTATAAAAAGCGAAGCGCGCGGCGGGCGGGAGTCGCTGCGTTGCCTTCGCCCCGTGCCCCGCTCCGC
GCCGCCTCGCGCCGCCCGCCCCGGCTCTGACTGACCGCGTTACTCCCACAGGTGAGCGGGCGGGACGGCC
CTTCTCCTCCGGGCTGTAATTAGCGCTTGGTTTAATGACGGCTCGTTTCTTTTCTGTGGCTGCGTGAAAG
CCTTAAAGGGCTCCGGGAGGGCCCTTTGTGCGGGGGGGAGCGGCTCGGGGGGTGCGTGCGTGTGTGTGTG
CGTGGGGAGCGCCGCGTGCGGCCCGCGCTGCCCGGCGGCTGTGAGCGCTGCGGGCGCGGCGCGGGGCTTT
GTGCGCTCCGCGTGTGCGCGAGGGGAGCGCGGCCGGGGGCGGTGCCCCGCGGTGCGGGGGGGCTGCGAGG
GGAACAAAGGCTGCGTGCGGGGTGTGTGCGTGGGGGGGTGAGCAGGGGGTGTGGGCGCGGCGGTCGGGCT
GTAACCCCCCCCTGCACCCCCCTCCCCGAGTTGCTGAGCACGGCCCGGCTTCGGGTGCGGGGCTCCGTGC
GGGGCGTGGCGCGGGGCTCGCCGTGCCGGGCGGGGGGTGGCGGCAGGTGGGGGTGCCGGGCGGGGCGGGG
CCGCCTCGGGCCGGGGAGGGCTCGGGGGAGGGGCGCGGCGGCCCCGGAGCGCCGGCGGCTGTCGAGGCGC
GGCGAGCCGCAGCCATTGCCTTTTATGGTAATCGTGCGAGAGGGCGCAGGGACTTCCTTTGTCCCAAATC
TGGCGGAGCCGAAATCTGGGAGGCGCCGCCGCACCCCCTCTAGCGGGCGCGGGCGAAGCGGTGCGGCGCC
GGCAGGAAGGAAATGGGCGGGGAGGGCCTTCGTGCGTCGCCGCGCCGCCGTCCCCTTCTCCATCTCCAGC
CTCGGGGCTGCCGCAGGGGGACGGCTGCCTTCGGGGGGGACGGGGCAGGGCGGGGTTCGGCTTCTGGCGT
GTGACCGGCGGCTCTAGAGCCTCTGCTAACCATGTTCATGCCTTCTTCTTTTTCCTACAGCTCCTGGGCA
ACGTGCTGGTTATTGTGCTGTCTCATCATTTTGGCAAAGAATTACCACCATGGCAGGCAAGCCAATCCCT
AACCCTCTGCTGGGCCTGGACAGCACCGAATTGATCACAAGTTTGTACAAAAAAGCAGGCACCATGGCGA
GTAGCAGCGGCTCCAAGGCTGAATTCATTGTCGGAGGGAAATATAAACTGGTACGGAAGATCGGGTCTGG
CTCCTTCGGGGACATCTATTTGGCGATCAACATCACCAACGGCGAGGAAGTGGCAGTGAAGCTAGAATCT
CAGAAGGCCAGGCATCCCCAGTTGCTGTACGAGAGCAAGCTCTATAAGATTCTTCAAGGTGGGGTTGGCA
TCCCCCACATACGGTGGTATGGTCAGGAAAAAGACTACAATGTACTAGTCATGGATCTTCTGGGACCTAG
CCTCGAAGACCTCTTCAATTTCTGTTCAAGAAGGTTCACAATGAAAACTGTACTTATGTTAGCTGACCAG
ATGATCAGTAGAATTGAATATGTGCATACAAAGAATTTTATACACAGAGACATTAAACCAGATAACTTCC
TAATGGGTATTGGGCGTCACTGTAATAAGTTATTCCTTATTGATTTTGGTTTGGCCAAAAAGTACAGAGA
CAACAGGACAAGGCAACACATACCATACAGAGAAGATAAAAACCTCACTGGCACTGCCCGATATGCTAGC
ATCAATGCACATCTTGGTATTGAGCAGAGTCGCCGAGATGACATGGAATCATTAGGATATGTTTTGATGT
ATTTTAATAGAACCAGCCTGCCATGGCAAGGGCTAAAGGCTGCAACAAAGAAACAAAAATATGAAAAGAT
TAGTGAAAAGAAGATGTCCACGCCTGTTGAAGTTTTATGTAAGGGGTTTCCTGCAGAATTTGCGATGTAC
TTAAACTATTGTCGTGGGCTACGCTTTGAGGAAGCCCCAGATTACATGTATCTGAGGCAGCTATTCCGCA
TTCTTTTCAGGACCCTGAACCATCAATATGACTACACATTTGATTGGACAATGTTAAAGCAGAAAGCAGC
ACAGCAGGCAGCCTCTTCCAGTGGGCAGGGTCAGCAGGCCCAAACCCCCACAGGCAAGCAAACTGACAAA
ACCAAGAGTAACATGAAAGGTTTCTAGAACCCAGCTTTCTTGTACAAAGTGGTTGATCTCGAGGATTGGC
GCGCCAAGATATCTTAATTAAGTTAACAGGCGGCCGCTACGTAAATTCCGCCCCCCCCCCCCCTCTCCCT
CCCCCCCCCCTAACGTTACTGGCCGAAGCCGCTTGGAATAAGGCCGGTGTGCGTTTGTCTATATGTTATT
TTCCACCATATTGCCGTCTTTTGGCAATGTGAGGGCCCGGAAACCTGGCCCTGTCTTCTTGACGAGCATT
CCTAGGGGTCTTTCCCCTCTCGCCAAAGGAATGCAAGGTCTGTTGAATGTCGTGAAGGAAGCAGTTCCTC
TGGAAGCTTCTTGAAGACAAACAACGTCTGTAGCGACCCTTTGCAGGCAGCGGAACCCCCCACCTGGCGA
CAGGTGCCTCTGCGGCCAAAAGCCACGTGTATAAGATACACCTGCAAAGGCGGCACAACCCCAGTGCCAC
GTTGTGAGTTGGATAGTTGTGGAAAGAGTCAAATGGCTCTCCTCAAGCGTATTCAACAAGGGGCTGAAGG
ATGCCCAGAAGGTACCCCATTGTATGGGATCTGATCTGGGGCCTCGGTGCACATGCTTTACATGTGTTTA
GTCGAGGTTAAAAAAACGTCTAGGCCCCCCGAACCACGGGGACGTGGTTTTCCTTTGAAAAACACGATGA
TAATATGGCCACAACCATGGTGAGCAAGGGCGAGGAGGATAACATGGCCATCATCAAGGAGTTCATGCGC
TTCAAGGTGCACATGGAGGGCTCCGTGAACGGCCACGAGTTCGAGATCGAGGGCGAGGGCGAGGGCCGCC
CCTACGAGGGCACCCAGACCGCCAAGCTGAAGGTGACCAAGGGTGGCCCCCTGCCCTTCGCCTGGGACAT
CCTGTCCCCTCAGTTCATGTACGGCTCCAAGGCCTACGTGAAGCACCCCGCCGACATCCCCGACTACTTG
AAGCTGTCCTTCCCCGAGGGCTTCAAGTGGGAGCGCGTGATGAACTTCGAGGACGGCGGCGTGGTGACCG
TGACCCAGGACTCCTCCCTGCAGGACGGCGAGTTCATCTACAAGGTGAAGCTGCGCGGCACCAACTTCCC
CTCCGACGGCCCCGTAATGCAGAAGAAGACCATGGGCTGGGAGGCCTCCTCCGAGCGGATGTACCCCGAG
GACGGCGCCCTGAAGGGCGAGATCAAGCAGAGGCTGAAGCTGAAGGACGGCGGCCACTACGACGCTGAGG
TCAAGACCACCTACAAGGCCAAGAAGCCCGTGCAGCTGCCCGGCGCCTACAACGTCAACATCAAGTTGGA
CATCACCTCCCACAACGAGGACTACACCATCGTGGAACAGTACGAACGCGCCGAGGGCCGCCACTCCACC
GGCGGCATGGACGAGCTGTACAAGTGAGTTTGGGGCCGGCCGCCAGCACAGTGGTCGATCGACCAATGCC
CTGGCTCACAAATACCACTGAGATCTTTTTCCCTCTGCCAAAAATTATGGGGACATCATGAAGCCCCTTG
AGCATCTGACTTCTGGCTAATAAAGGAAATTTATTTTCATTGCAATAGTGTGTTGGAATTTTTTGTGTCT
CTCACTCGGAAGGACATATGGGAGGGCAAATCATTTAAAACATCAGAATGAGTATTTGGTTTAGAGTTTG
GCAACATATGCCCATATGCTGGCTGCCATGAACAAAGGTTGGCTATAAAGAGGTCATCAGTATATGAAAC
AGCCCCCTGCTGTCCATTCCTTATTCCATAGAAAAGCCTTGACTTGAGGTTAGATTTTTTTTATATTTTG
TTTTGTGTTATTTTTTTCTTTAACATCCCTAAAATTTTCCTTACATGTTTTACTAGCCAGATTTTTCCTC
CTCTCCTGACTACTCCCAGTCATAGCTGTCCCTCTTCTCTTATGGAGATCCCTCGACCTGCAGCCCAAGC
TTGGCGTAATCATGGTCATAGCTGTTTCCTGTGTGAAATTGTTATCCGCTCACAATTCCACACAACATAC
GAGCCGGAAGCATAAAGTGTAAAGCCTGGGGTGCCTAATGAGTGAGCTAACTCACATTAATTGCGTTGCG
CTCACTGCCCGCTTTCCAGTCGGGAAACCTGTCGTGCCAGCGGATCCGCATCTCAATTAGTCAGCAACCA
TAGTCCCGCCCCTAACTCCGCCCATCCCGCCCCTAACTCCGCCCAGTTCCGCCCATTCTCCGCCCCATGG
CTGACTAATTTTTTTTATTTATGCAGAGGCCGAGGCCGCCTCGGCCTCTGAGCTATTCCAGAAGTAGTGA
GGAGGCTTTTTTGGAGGCCTAGGCTTTTGCAAAAAGCTAACTTGTTTATTGCAGCTTATAATGGTTACAA
ATAAAGCAATAGCATCACAAATTTCACAAATAAAGCATTTTTTTCACTGCATTCTAGTTGTGGTTTGTCC
AAACTCATCAATGTATCTTATCATGTCTGGATCCGCTGCATTAATGAATCGGCCAACGCGCGGGGAGAGG
CGGTTTGCGTATTGGGCGCTCTTCCGCTTCCTCGCTCACTGACTCGCTGCGCTCGGTCGTTCGGCTGCGG
CGAGCGGTATCAGCTCACTCAAAGGCGGTAATACGGTTATCCACAGAATCAGGGGATAACGCAGGAAAGA
ACATGTGAGCAAAAGGCCAGCAAAAGGCCAGGAACCGTAAAAAGGCCGCGTTGCTGGCGTTTTTCCATAG
GCTCCGCCCCCCTGACGAGCATCACAAAAATCGACGCTCAAGTCAGAGGTGGCGAAACCCGACAGGACTA
TAAAGATACCAGGCGTTTCCCCCTGGAAGCTCCCTCGTGCGCTCTCCTGTTCCGACCCTGCCGCTTACCG
GATACCTGTCCGCCTTTCTCCCTTCGGGAAGCGTGGCGCTTTCTCATAGCTCACGCTGTAGGTATCTCAG
TTCGGTGTAGGTCGTTCGCTCCAAGCTGGGCTGTGTGCACGAACCCCCCGTTCAGCCCGACCGCTGCGCC
TTATCCGGTAACTATCGTCTTGAGTCCAACCCGGTAAGACACGACTTATCGCCACTGGCAGCAGCCACTG
GTAACAGGATTAGCAGAGCGAGGTATGTAGGCGGTGCTACAGAGTTCTTGAAGTGGTGGCCTAACTACGG
CTACACTAGAAGAACAGTATTTGGTATCTGCGCTCTGCTGAAGCCAGTTACCTTCGGAAAAAGAGTTGGT
AGCTCTTGATCCGGCAAACAAACCACCGCTGGTAGCGGTGGTTTTTTTGTTTGCAAGCAGCAGATTACGC
GCAGAAAAAAAGGATCTCAAGAAGATCCTTTGATCTTTTCTACGGGGTCTGACGCTCAGTGGAACGAAAA
CTCACGTTAAGGGATTTTGGTCATGAGATTATCAAAAAGGATCTTCACCTAGATCCTTTTAAATTAAAAA
TGAAGTTTTAAATCAATCTAAAGTATATATGAGTAAACTTGGTCTGACAGTTACCAATGCTTAATCAGTG
AGGCACCTATCTCAGCGATCTGTCTATTTCGTTCATCCATAGTTGCCTGACTCCCCGTCGTGTAGATAAC
TACGATACGGGAGGGCTTACCATCTGGCCCCAGTGCTGCAATGATACCGCGAGACCCACGCTCACCGGCT
CCAGATTTATCAGCAATAAACCAGCCAGCCGGAAGGGCCGAGCGCAGAAGTGGTCCTGCAACTTTATCCG
CCTCCATCCAGTCTATTAATTGTTGCCGGGAAGCTAGAGTAAGTAGTTCGCCAGTTAATAGTTTGCGCAA
CGTTGTTGCCATTGCTACAGGCATCGTGGTGTCACGCTCGTCGTTTGGTATGGCTTCATTCAGCTCCGGT
TCCCAACGATCAAGGCGAGTTACATGATCCCCCATGTTGTGCAAAAAAGCGGTTAGCTCCTTCGGTCCTC
CGATCGTTGTCAGAAGTAAGTTGGCCGCAGTGTTATCACTCATGGTTATGGCAGCACTGCATAATTCTCT
TACTGTCATGCCATCCGTAAGATGCTTTTCTGTGACTGGTGAGTACTCAACCAAGTCATTCTGAGAATAG
TGTATGCGGCGACCGAGTTGCTCTTGCCCGGCGTCAATACGGGATAATACCGCGCCACATAGCAGAACTT
TAAAAGTGCTCATCATTGGAAAACGTTCTTCGGGGCGAAAACTCTCAAGGATCTTACCGCTGTTGAGATC
CAGTTCGATGTAACCCACTCGTGCACCCAACTGATCTTCAGCATCTTTTACTTTCACCAGCGTTTCTGGG
TGAGCAAAAACAGGAAGGCAAAATGCCGCAAAAAAGGGAATAAGGGCGACACGGAAATGTTGAATACTCA
TACTCTTCCTTTTTCAATATTATTGAAGCATTTATCAGGGTTATTGTCTCATGAGCGGATACATATTTGA
ATGTATTTAGAAAAATAAACAAATAGGGGTTCCGCGCACATTTCCCCGAAAAGTGCCACCTG
