>Addgene plasmid #92014 | pCAGImC_V5-CSNK1A1 | addgene partial sequence | sequence record 181325 | Addgene Partial NGS Result
GGGGACGGCTGCCTTCGGGGGGGACGGGGCAGGGCGGGGTTCGGCTTCTGGCGTGTGACCGGCGGCTCTA
GAGCCTCTGCTAACCATGTTCATGCCTTCTTCTTTTTCCTACAGCTCCTGGGCAACGTGCTGGTTATTGT
GCTGTCTCATCATTTTGGCAAAGAATTACCACCATGGCAGGCAAGCCAATCCCTAACCCTCTGCTGGGCC
TGGACAGCACCGAATTGATCACAAGTTTGTACAAAAAAGCAGGCACCATGGCGAGTAGCAGCGGCTCCAA
GGCTGAATTCATTGTCGGAGGGAAATATAAACTGGTACGGAAGATCGGGTCTGGCTCCTTCGGGGACATC
TATTTGGCGATCAACATCACCAACGGCGAGGAAGTGGCAGTGAAGCTAGAATCTCAGAAGGCCAGGCATC
CCCAGTTGCTGTACGAGAGCAAGCTCTATAAGATTCTTCAAGGTGGGGTTGGCATCCCCCACATACGGTG
GTATGGTCAGGAAAAAGACTACAATGTACTAGTCATGGATCTTCTGGGACCTAGCCTCGAAGACCTCTTC
AATTTCTGTTCAAGAAGGTTCACAATGAAAACTGTACTTATGTTAGCTGACCAGATGATCAGTAGAATTG
AATATGTGCATACAAAGAATTTTATACACAGAGACATTAAACCAGATAACTTCCTAATGGGTATTGGGCG
TCACTGTAATAAGTTATTCCTTATTGATTTTGGTTTGGCCAAAAAGTACAGAGACAACAGGACAAGGCAA
CACATACCATACAGAGAAGATAAAAACCTCACTGGCACTGCCCGATATGCTAGCATCAATGCACATCTTG
GTATTGAGCAGAGTCGCCGAGATGACATGGAATCATTAGGATATGTTTTGATGTATTTTAATAGAACCAG
CCTGCCATGGCAAGGGCTAAAGGCTGCAACAAAGAAACAAAAATATGAAAAGATTAGTGAAAAGAAGATG
TCCACGCCTGTTGAAGTTTTATGTAAGGGGTTTCCTGCAGAATTTGCGATGTACTTAAACTATTGTCGTG
GGCTACGCTTTGAGGAAGCCCCAGATTACATGTATCTGAGGCAGCTATTCCGCATTCTTTTCAGGACCCT
GAACCATCAATATGACTACACATTTGATTGGACAATGTTAAAGCAGAAAGCAGCACAGCAGGCAGCCTCT
TCCAGTGGGCAGGGTCAGCAGGCCCAAACCCCCACAGGCAAGCAAACTGACAAAACCAAGAGTAACATGA
AAGGTTTCTAGAACCCAGCTTTCTTGTACAAAGTGGTTGATCTCGAGGATTGGCGCGCCAAGATATCTTA
ATTAAGTTAACAGGCGGCCGCTACGTAAATTCCGCCCCCCCCCCCCCTCTCCCTCCCCCCCCCCTAACGT
TACTGGCCGAAGCCGCTTGGAATAAGGCCGGTGTGCGTTTGTCTATATGTTATTTTCCACCATATTGCCG
TCTTTTGGCAATGTGAGGGCCCGGAAACCTGGCCCTGTCTTCTTGACGAGCATTCCTAGGGGTCTTTCCC
CTCTCGCCAAAGGAATGCAAGGTCTGTTGAATGTCGTGAAGGAAGCAGTTCCTCTGGAAGCTTCTTGAAG
ACAAACAACGTCTGTAGCGACCCTTTGCAGGCAGCGGAACCCCCCACCTGGCGACAGGTGCCTCTGCGGC
CAAAAGCCACGTGTATAAGATACACCTGCAAAGGCGGCACAACCCCAGTGCCACGTTGTGAGTTGGATAG
TTGTGGAAAGAGTCAAATGGCTCTCCTCAAGCGTATTCAACAAGGGGCTGAAGGATGCCCAGAAGGTACC
CCATTGTATGGGATCTGATCTGGGGCCTCGGTGCACATGCTTTACATGTGTTTAGTCGAGGTTAAAAAAA
CGTCTAGGCCCCCCGAACCACGGGGACGTGGTTTTCCTTTGAAAAACACGATGATAATATGGCCACAACC
ATGGTGAGCAAGGGCGAGGAGGATAACATGGCCATCATCAAGGAGTTCATGCGCTTCAAGGTGCACATGG
AGGGCTCCGTGAACGGCCACGAGTTCGAGATCGAGGGCGAGGGCGAGGGCCGCCCCTACGAGGGCACCCA
GACCGCCAAGCTGAAGGTGACCAAGGGTGGCCCCCTGCCCTTCGCCTGGGACATCCTGTCCCCTCAGTTC
ATGTACGGCTCCAAGGCCTACGTGAAGCACCCCGCCGACATCCCCGACTACTTGAAGCTGTCCTTCCCCG
AGGGCTTCAAGTGGGAGCGCGTGATGAACTTCGAGGACGGCGGCGTGGTGACCGTGACCCAGGACTCCTC
CCTGCAGGACGGCGAGTTCATCTACAAGGTGAAGCTGCGCGGCACCAACTTCCCCTCCGACGGCCCCGTA
ATGCAGAAGAAGACCATGGGCTGGGAGGCCTCCTCCGAGCGGATGTACCCCGAGGACGGCGCCCTGAAGG
GCGAGATCAAGCAGAGGCTGAAGCTGAAGGACGGCGGCCACTACGACGCTGAGGTCAAGACCACCTACAA
GGCCAAGAAGCCCGTGCAGCTGCCCGGCGCCTACAACGTCAACATCAAGTTGGACATCACCTCCCACAAC
GAGGACTACACCATCGTGGAACAGTACGAACGCGCCGAGGGCCGCCACTCCACCGGCGGCATGGACGAGC
TGTACAAGTGAGTTTGGGGCCGGCCGCCAGCACAGTGGTCGATCGACCAATGCCCTGGCTCACAAATACC
ACTGAGATCTTTTTCCCTCTGCCAAAAATTATGGGGACATCATGAAGCCCCTTGAGCATCTGACTTCTGG
CTAATAAAGGAAATTTATTTTCATTGCAATAGTGTGTTGGAATTTTTTGTGTCTCTCACTCGGAAGGACA
TATGGGAGGGCAAATCATTTAAAACATCAGAATGAGTATTTGGTTTAGAGTTTGGCAACATATGCCCATA
TGCTGGCTGCCATGAACAAAGGTTGGCTATAAAGAGGTCATCAGTATATGAAACAGCCCCCTGCTGTCCA
TTCCTTATTCCATAGAAAAGCCTTGACTTGAGGTTAGATTTTTTTTATATTTTGTTTTGTGTTATTTTTT
TCTTTAACATCCCTAAAATTTTCCTTACATGTTTTACTAGCCAGATTTTTCCTCCTCTCCTGACTACTCC
CAGTCATAGCTGTCCCTCTTCTCTTATGGAGATCCCTCGACCTGCAGCCCAAGCTTGGCGTAATCATGGT
CATAGCTGTTTCCTGTGTGAAATTGTTATCCGCTCACAATTCCACACAACATACGAGCCGGAAGCATAAA
GTGTAAAGCCTGGGGTGCCTAATGAGTGAGCTAACTCACATTAATTGCGTTGCGCTCACTGCCCGCTTTC
CAGTCGGGAAACCTGTCGTGCCAGCGGATCCGCATCTCAATTAGTCAGCAACCATAGTCCCGCCCCTAAC
TCCGCCCATCCCGCCCCTAACTCCGCCCAGTTCCGCCCATTCTCCGCCCCATGGCTGACTAATTTTTTTT
ATTTATGCAGAGGCCGAGGCCGCCTCGGCCTCTGAGCTATTCCAGAAGTAGTGAGGAGGCTTTTTTGGAG
GCCTAGGCTTTTGCAAAAAGCTAACTTGTTTATTGCAGCTTATAATGGTTACAAATAAAGCAATAGCATC
ACAAATTTCACAAATAAAGCATTTTTTTCACTGCATTCTAGTTGTGGTTTGTCCAAACTCATCAATGTAT
CTTATCATGTCTGGATCCGCTGCATTAATGAATCGGCCAACGCGCGGGGAGAGGCGGTTTGCGTATTGGG
CGCTCTTCCGCTTCCTCGCTCACTGACTCGCTGCGCTCGGTCGTTCGGCTGCGGCGAGCGGTATCAGCTC
ACTCAAAGGCGGTAATACGGTTATCCACAGAATCAGGGGATAACGCAGGAAAGAACATGTGAGCAAAAGG
CCAGCAAAAGGCCAGGAACCGTAAAAAGGCCGCGTTGCTGGCGTTTTTCCATAGGCTCCGCCCCCCTGAC
GAGCATCACAAAAATCGACGCTCAAGTCAGAGGTGGCGAAACCCGACAGGACTATAAAGATACCAGGCGT
TTCCCCCTGGAAGCTCCCTCGTGCGCTCTCCTGTTCCGACCCTGCCGCTTACCGGATACCTGTCCGCCTT
TCTCCCTTCGGGAAGCGTGGCGCTTTCTCATAGCTCACGCTGTAGGTATCTCAGTTCGGTGTAGGTCGTT
CGCTCCAAGCTGGGCTGTGTGCACGAACCCCCCGTTCAGCCCGACCGCTGCGCCTTATCCGGTAACTATC
GTCTTGAGTCCAACCCGGTAAGACACGACTTATCGCCACTGGCAGCAGCCACTGGTAACAGGATTAGCAG
AGCGAGGTATGTAGGCGGTGCTACAGAGTTCTTGAAGTGGTGGCCTAACTACGGCTACACTAGAAGAACA
GTATTTGGTATCTGCGCTCTGCTGAAGCCAGTTACCTTCGGAAAAAGAGTTGGTAGCTCTTGATCCGGCA
AACAAACCACCGCTGGTAGCGGTGGTTTTTTTGTTTGCAAGCAGCAGATTACGCGCAGAAAAAAAGGATC
TCAAGAAGATCCTTTGATCTTTTCTACGGGGTCTGACGCTCAGTGGAACGAAAACTCACGTTAAGGGATT
TTGGTCATGAGATTATCAAAAAGGATCTTCACCTAGATCCTTTTAAATTAAAAATGAAGTTTTAAATCAA
TCTAAAGTATATATGAGTAAACTTGGTCTGACAGTTACCAATGCTTAATCAGTGAGGCACCTATCTCAGC
GATCTGTCTATTTCGTTCATCCATAGTTGCCTGACTCCCCGTCGTGTAGATAACTACGATACGGGAGGGC
TTACCATCTGGCCCCAGTGCTGCAATGATACCGCGAGACCCACGCTCACCGGCTCCAGATTTATCAGCAA
TAAACCAGCCAGCCGGAAGGGCCGAGCGCAGAAGTGGTCCTGCAACTTTATCCGCCTCCATCCAGTCTAT
TAATTGTTGCCGGGAAGCTAGAGTAAGTAGTTCGCCAGTTAATAGTTTGCGCAACGTTGTTGCCATTGCT
ACAGGCATCGTGGTGTCACGCTCGTCGTTTGGTATGGCTTCATTCAGCTCCGGTTCCCAACGATCAAGGC
GAGTTACATGATCCCCCATGTTGTGCAAAAAAGCGGTTAGCTCCTTCGGTCCTCCGATCGTTGTCAGAAG
TAAGTTGGCCGCAGTGTTATCACTCATGGTTATGGCAGCACTGCATAATTCTCTTACTGTCATGCCATCC
GTAAGATGCTTTTCTGTGACTGGTGAGTACTCAACCAAGTCATTCTGAGAATAGTGTATGCGGCGACCGA
GTTGCTCTTGCCCGGCGTCAATACGGGATAATACCGCGCCACATAGCAGAACTTTAAAAGTGCTCATCAT
TGGAAAACGTTCTTCGGGGCGAAAACTCTCAAGGATCTTACCGCTGTTGAGATCCAGTTCGATGTAACCC
ACTCGTGCACCCAACTGATCTTCAGCATCTTTTACTTTCACCAGCGTTTCTGGGTGAGCAAAAACAGGAA
GGCAAAATGCCGCAAAAAAGGGAATAAGGGCGACACGGAAATGTTGAATACTCATACTCTTCCTTTTTCA
ATATTATTGAAGCATTTATCAGGGTTATTGTCTCATGAGCGGATACATATTTGAATGTATTTAGAAAAAT
AAACAAATAGGGGTTCCGCGCACATTTCCCCGAAAAGTGCCACCTGGTCGACATTGATTATTGACTAGTT
ATTAATAGTAATCAATTACGGGGTCATTAGTTCATAGCCCATATATGGAGTTCCGCGTTACATAACTTAC
GGTAAATGGCCCGCCTGGCTGACCGCCCAACGACCCCCGCCCATTGACGTCAATAATGACGTATGTTCCC
ATAGTAACGCCAATAGGGACTTTCCATTGACGTCAATGGGTGG
